Addgene plasmid #152406: pGBW-m4133187
Purpose: Mammalian expression plasmid for SARS-CoV-2 2'-O-ribose methyltransferase
Depositing lab: Ginkgo Bioworks & Benjie Chen. Depositing organization: Ginkgo Bioworks.
Backbone
  Vector backbone: pTwist_CMV_Puro_6
  Backbone size w/o insert (bp): 6080
  Vector type: Mammalian Expression
  Selectable markers: Puromycin
Growth in bacteria
  Bacterial resistance: Ampicillin, 100 μg/mL
  Growth temperature: 37°C
  Growth strain: DH5alpha
  Copy number: High Copy
Gene/Insert
  Gene/Insert name: SARS-CoV-2 2'-O-ribose methyltransferase
  Species: Severe acute respiratory syndrome coronavirus 2
  Insert size (bp): 887
  Mutation: wt
  Entrez Gene: ORF1ab (a.k.a. GU280_gp01)
  Promoter: CMV
  Tag / fusion protein: Cleavable TEV;3xFlag (C terminal on backbone)
  Cloning method: Unknown
Resource information
  A portion of this plasmid was derived from a plasmid made by: GinkgoBioworks
Depositor comments: NCBI reference sequence: YP_009725311.1
How to cite: pGBW-m4133187 was a gift from Ginkgo Bioworks & Benjie Chen (Addgene plasmid # 152406 ; http://n2t.net/addgene:152406 ; RRID:Addgene_152406)
