[The description below was written by a language model from this plasmid's Addgene catalogue record and pLannotate feature annotations shown in this document.]
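Description:
pGBW-m4133187 is a mammalian expression plasmid built on the pTwist_CMV_Puro_6 backbone that carries the wild-type coding sequence for the SARS-CoV-2 2'-O-ribose methyltransferase, a mature cleavage product of the ORF1ab replicase polyprotein. The roughly 0.9 kb insert sits downstream of a CMV enhancer and CMV immediate-early promoter elements and spans the numbering origin of the 7,069 nt depositor sequence. The automated annotation labels this open reading frame only by homology to the replicase polyprotein of avian infectious bronchitis virus, and the NendoU description attached to that hit belongs to the matched polyprotein entry rather than to the insert recorded here. According to the catalogue, the backbone supplies a C-terminal TEV-cleavable 3xFLAG tag. The feature table detects only a FLAG fragment just after the ORF and does not annotate a TEV site. An SV40 polyadenylation signal follows the tagged reading frame.

A separate cassette places puromycin N-acetyltransferase under the human ubiquitin C promoter with a synthetic poly(A) signal, allowing puromycin selection of transfected mammalian cells. In E. coli the plasmid is maintained at high copy through a ColE1/pUC-type origin and selected with ampicillin via the bla gene. The backbone also contains T7 and rrnG transcription terminators, additional synthetic poly(A) signals, and short 5' and 3' β-globin insulator elements around the functional units, presumably to limit transcriptional read-through between them.

The record supports use for expressing the epitope-tagged viral methyltransferase in mammalian cells, where the FLAG tag can serve for detection or affinity capture and TEV cleavage can remove it. No more specific application is stated.
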