Features (pLannotate 1.2.2; 20 found; start..end, strand, type, name):
    962..984     +  CDS            FLAG (fragment): FLAG® epitope tag, followed by an enterokinase cleavage site
   1038..1159    -  polyA_signal   SV40 poly(A) signal: SV40 polyadenylation signal
   1182..1251    -  CDS            large T antigen (fragment): large T antigen from SV40 (simian virus 40)
   1274..1320    +  terminator     T7 terminator: transcription terminator for bacteriophage T7 RNA polymerase
   1350..1486    +  terminator     rrnG terminator: transcription terminator from the E. coli ribosomal RNA rrnG operon (Albrechtsen et al., 1991)
   1531..1602    +  misc_feature   3' β-globin insulator: insulator downstream of the human β-globin locus (Farrell et al., 2002)
   1828..2416    -  rep_origin     ori: high-copy-number ColE1/pMB1/pBR322/pUC origin of replication
   2588..2652    -  CDS            bla(M) (fragment): β-lactamase lacking the signal sequence; bla(M); allows cytosolic expression of β-lactamase
   2916..4125    +  promoter       UbC promoter: human ubiquitin C promoter
   4129..4726    +  CDS            PuroR (fragment): puromycin N-acetyltransferase; pac from Streptomyces; confers resistance to puromycin
   4755..4803    +  polyA_signal   poly(A) signal: synthetic polyadenylation signal
   5069..5929    +  CDS            AmpR: β-lactamase; bla; confers resistance to ampicillin, carbenicillin, and related antibiotics
   5942..6078    +  terminator     rrnG terminator: transcription terminator from the E. coli ribosomal RNA rrnG operon (Albrechtsen et al., 1991)
   6223..6294    +  misc_feature   5' β-globin insulator: insulator upstream of the human β-globin locus (Farrell et al., 2002)
   6299..6345    -  terminator     T7 terminator: transcription terminator for bacteriophage T7 RNA polymerase
   6363..6411    -  polyA_signal   poly(A) signal: synthetic polyadenylation signal
   6492..6795    +  enhancer       CMV enhancer: human cytomegalovirus immediate early enhancer
   6868..6885    -  promoter       CMV promoter (fragment): human cytomegalovirus (CMV) immediate early promoter
   6948..6999    +  promoter       CMVd2 promoter: truncated human cytomegalovirus (CMV) immediate early promoter that yields moderately reduced expression relative to the full-length promoter
   7026..892     +  CDS            rep (fragment) (across the origin): R1AB_IBVK - Protein inferred from homology: Swiss-Prot protein existence level 3. NendoU is a Mn(2+)-dependent, uridylate-specific enzyme, which leaves 2'-3'-cyclic phosphates 5' to the cleaved bond. From Avian infectious bronchitis virus (strain KB8523) (IBV).
>Addgene plasmid #152406 | pGBW-m4133187 | depositor full sequence | sequence record 295418 | Full Sequence
CACCATGAGTCAAGCGTGGCAACCGGGTGTTGCTATGCCTAATCTTTACAAAATGCAAAGAATGCTATTA
GAAAAGTGTGACCTTCAAAATTATGGTGATAGTGCAACATTACCTAAAGGCATAATGATGAATGTCGCAA
AATATACTCAACTGTGTCAATATTTAAACACATTAACATTAGCTGTACCCTATAATATGAGAGTTATACA
TTTTGGTGCTGGTTCTGATAAAGGAGTTGCACCAGGTACAGCTGTTTTAAGACAGTGGTTGCCTACGGGT
ACGCTGCTTGTCGATTCAGATCTTAATGACTTTGTCTCTGATGCAGATTCAACTTTGATTGGTGATTGTG
CAACTGTACATACAGCTAATAAATGGGATCTCATTATTAGTGATATGTACGACCCTAAGACTAAAAATGT
TACAAAAGAAAATGACTCTAAAGAGGGTTTTTTCACTTACATTTGTGGGTTTATACAACAAAAGCTAGCT
CTTGGAGGTTCCGTGGCTATAAAGATAACAGAACATTCTTGGAATGCTGATCTTTATAAGCTCATGGGAC
ACTTCGCATGGTGGACAGCCTTTGTTACTAATGTGAATGCGTCATCATCTGAAGCATTTTTAATTGGATG
TAATTATCTTGGCAAACCACGCGAACAAATAGATGGTTATGTCATGCATGCAAATTACATATTTTGGAGG
AATACAAATCCAATTCAGTTGTCTTCCTATTCTTTATTTGACATGAGTAAATTTCCCCTTAAATTAAGGG
GTACTGCTGTTATGTCTTTAAAAGAAGGTCAAATCAATGATATGATTTTATCTCTTCTTAGTAAAGGTAG
ACTTATAATTAGAGAAAACAACAGAGTTGTTATTTCTAGTGATGTTCTTGTTAACGAAAACCTTTACTTT
CAGTCGATGGATTATAAGGACCACGATGGAGACTACAAAGATCATGACATTGATTACAAGGACGACGATG
ACAAATAAGCTAGCTTGACTGACTGAGATACAGCGTACCTTCAGCTCACAGACATGATAAGATACATTGA
TGAGTTTGGACAAACCACAACTAGAATGCAGTGAAAAAAATGCTTTATTTGTGAAATTTGTGATGCTATT
GCTTTATTTGTAACCATTATAAGCTGCAATAAACAAGTTAACAACAACAATTGCATTCATTTTATGTTTC
AGGTTCAGGGGGAGGTGTGGGAGGTTTTTTAAAGCAAGTAAAACCTCTACAAATGTGGTATTGGCCCATC
TCTATCGGTATCGTAGCATAACCCCTTGGGGCCTCTAAACGGGTCTTGAGGGGTTTTTTGTGCCCCTCGG
GCCGGATTGCTATCTACCGGCATTGGCGCAGAAAAAAATGCCTGATGCGACGCTGCGCGTCTTATACTCC
CACATATGCCAGATTCAGCAACGGATACGGCTTCCCCAACTTGCCCACTTCCATACGTGTCCTCCTTACC
AGAAATTTATCCTTAAGGTCGTCAGCTATCCTGCAGGCGATCTCTCGATTTCGATCAAGACATTCCTTTA
ATGGTCTTTTCTGGACACCACTAGGGGTCAGAAGTAGTTCATCAAACTTTCTTCCCTCCCTAATCTCATT
GGTTACCTTGGGCTATCGAAACTTAATTAACCAGTCAAGTCAGCTACTTGGCGAGATCGACTTGTCTGGG
TTTCGACTACGCTCAGAATTGCGTCAGTCAAGTTCGATCTGGTCCTTGCTATTGCACCCGTTCTCCGATT
ACGAGTTTCATTTAAATCATGTGAGCAAAAGGCCAGCAAAAGGCCAGGAACCGTAAAAAGGCCGCGTTGC
TGGCGTTTTTCCATAGGCTCCGCCCCCCTGACGAGCATCACAAAAATCGACGCTCAAGTCAGAGGTGGCG
AAACCCGACAGGACTATAAAGATACCAGGCGTTTCCCCCTGGAAGCTCCCTCGTGCGCTCTCCTGTTCCG
ACCCTGCCGCTTACCGGATACCTGTCCGCCTTTCTCCCTTCGGGAAGCGTGGCGCTTTCTCATAGCTCAC
GCTGTAGGTATCTCAGTTCGGTGTAGGTCGTTCGCTCCAAGCTGGGCTGTGTGCACGAACCCCCCGTTCA
GCCCGACCGCTGCGCCTTATCCGGTAACTATCGTCTTGAGTCCAACCCGGTAAGACACGACTTATCGCCA
CTGGCAGCAGCCACTGGTAACAGGATTAGCAGAGCGAGGTATGTAGGCGGTGCTACAGAGTTCTTGAAGT
GGTGGCCTAACTACGGCTACACTAGAAGAACAGTATTTGGTATCTGCGCTCTGCTGAAGCCAGTTACCTT
CGGAAAAAGAGTTGGTAGCTCTTGATCCGGCAAACAAACCACCGCTGGTAGCGGTGGTTTTTTTGTTTGC
AAGCAGCAGATTACGCGCAGAAAAAAAGGATCTCAAGAAGATCCTTTGATCTTTTCTACGGGGTCTGACG
CTCAGTGGAACGAAAACTCACGTTAAGGGATTTTGGTCATGAGATTATCAAAAAGGATCTTCACCTAGAT
CCTTTTAAATTAAAAATGAAGTTTTAAATCAATCTAAAGTATATATGAGTAAACTTGGTCTGACAGTTAC
CAATGCTTAATCAGTGAGGCACCTATCTCAGCGATCTGTCTATTTCGTTCATCCATAGTTGCATTTAAAT
TTCCGAACTCTCCAAGGCCCTCGTCGGAAAATCTTCAAACCTTTCGTCCGATCCATCTTGCAGGCTACCT
CTCGAACGAACTATCGCAAGTCTCTTGGCCGGCCTTGCGCCTTGGCTATTGCTTGGCAGCGCCTATCGCC
AGGTATTACTCCAATCCCGAATATCCGAGATCGGGATCACCCGAGAGAAGTTCAACCTACATCCTCAATC
CCGATCTATCCGAGATCCGAGGAATATCGAAATCGGGGCGCGCCTGGCCTCCGCGCCGGGTTTTGGCGCC
TCCCGCGGGCGCCCCCCTCGTCACGGCGAGCGCTGCCACGTCAGACGAAGGGCGCAGGAGCGTCCTGATC
CTTCCGCCCGGACGCTCAGGACAGCGGCCCGCTGCTCATAAGACTCGGCCTTAGAACCCCAGTATCAGCA
GAAGGACATTTTAGGACGGGACTTGGGTGACTCTAGGGCACTGGTTTTCTTTCCAGAGAGCGGAACAGGC
GAGGAAAAGTAGTCCCTTCTCGGCGATTCTGCGGAGGGATCTCCGTGGGGCGGTGAACGCCGATGATTAT
ATAAGGACGCGCCGGGTGTGGCACAGCTAGTTCCGTCGCAGCCGGGATTTGGGTCGCGGTTCTTGTTTGT
GGATCGCTGTGATCGTCACTTGGTGAGTAGCGGGCTGCTGGGCTGGCCGGGGCTTTCGTGGCCGCCGGGC
CGCTCGGTGGGACGGAAGCGTGTGGAGAGACCGCCAAGGGCTGTAGTCTGGGTCCGCGAGCAAGGTTGCC
CTGAACTGGGGGTTGGGGGGAGCGCAGCAAAATGGCGGCTGTTCCCGAGTCTTGAATGGAAGACGCTTGT
GAGGCGGGCTGTGAGGTCGTTGAAACAAGGTGGGGGGCATGGTGGGCGGCAAGAACCCAAGGTCTTGAGC
CCTTCGCTAATGCGGGAAAGCTCTTATTCGGGTGAGATGGGCTGGGCACCATCTGGGGACCCTGACGTGA
AGTTTGTCACTGACTGGAGAACTCGGTTTGTCGTCTGTTGCGGGGGCGGCAGTTATGGCGGTGCCGTTGG
GCAGTGCACCCGTACCTTTGGGAGCGCGCGCCCTCGTCGTGTCGTGACGTCACCCGTTCTGTTGGCTTAT
AATGCAGGGTGGGGCCACCTGCCGGTAGGTGTGCGGTAGGCTTTTCTCCGTCGCAGGACGCAGGGTTCGG
GCCTAGGGTAGGCTCTCCTGAATCGACAGGCGCCGGACCTCTGGTGAGGGGAGGGATAAGTGAGGCGTCA
GTTTCTTTGGTCGGTTTTATGTACCTATCTTCTTAAGTAGCTGAAGCTCCGGTTTTGAACTATGCGCTCG
GGGTTGGCGAGTGTGTTTTGTGAAGTTTTTTAGGCACCTTTTGAAATGTAATCATTTGGGTCAATATGTA
ATTTTCAGTGTTAGACTTGTAAATTGTCCGCTAAATTCTGGCCGTTTTTGGCTTTTTTGTTAGACAACAT
GACCGAGTACAAGCCCACGGTGCGCCTCGCCACCCGCGACGACGTCCCCAGGGCCGTACGCACCCTCGCC
GCCGCGTTCGCCGACTACCCCGCCACGCGCCACACCGTCGATCCGGACCGCCACATCGAGCGGGTCACCG
AGCTGCAAGAACTCTTCCTCACGCGCGTCGGGCTCGACATCGGCAAGGTGTGGGTCGCGGACGACGGCGC
CGCGGTGGCGGTCTGGACCACGCCGGAGAGCGTCGAAGCGGGGGCGGTGTTCGCCGAGATCGGCCCGCGC
ATGGCCGAGTTGAGCGGTTCCCGGCTGGCCGCGCAGCAACAGATGGAGGGCCTCCTGGCGCCGCACCGGC
CCAAGGAGCCCGCGTGGTTCCTGGCCACCGTCGGCGTCTCGCCCGACCACCAGGGCAAGGGTCTGGGCAG
CGCCGTCGTGCTCCCCGGAGTGGAGGCCGCCGAGCGCGCCGGGGTGCCCGCCTTCCTGGAGACCTCCGCG
CCCCGCAACCTCCCCTTCTACGAGCGGCTCGGCTTCACCGTCACCGCCGACGTCGAGGTGCCCGAAGGAC
CGCGCACCTGGTGCATGACCCGCAAGCCCGGTGCCTAGGCTAGTATGTAAGCCTAGTCTTAGATAATAAA
ATCGCTATCCATCGAAGATGGATGTGTGTTGGTTTTTTGTGTGTGTAACGCTAGGCGCGCCTGGTGTACC
GAGAACGATCCTCTCAGTGCGAGTCTCGACGATCCATATCGTTGCTTGGCAGTCAGCCAGTCGGAATCCA
GCTTGGGACCCAGGAAGTCCAATCGTCAGATATTGTACTCAAGCCTGGTCACGGCAGCGTACCGATCTGT
TTAAACCTAGATATTGATAGTCTGATCGGTCAACGTATAATCGAGTCCTAGCTTTTGCAAACATCTATCA
AGAGACAGGATCAGCAGGAGGCTTTCGCATGAGTATTCAACATTTCCGTGTCGCCCTTATTCCCTTTTTT
GCGGCATTTTGCCTTCCTGTTTTTGCTCACCCAGAAACGCTGGTGAAAGTAAAAGATGCTGAAGATCAGT
TGGGTGCGCGAGTGGGTTACATCGAACTGGATCTCAACAGCGGTAAGATCCTTGAGAGTTTTCGCCCCGA
AGAACGCTTTCCAATGATGAGCACTTTTAAAGTTCTGCTATGTGGCGCGGTATTATCCCGTATTGACGCC
GGGCAAGAGCAACTCGGTCGCCGCATACACTATTCTCAGAATGACTTGGTTGAGTATTCACCAGTCACAG
AAAAGCATCTTACGGATGGCATGACAGTAAGAGAATTATGCAGTGCTGCCATAACCATGAGTGATAACAC
TGCGGCCAACTTACTTCTGACAACGATTGGAGGACCGAAGGAGCTAACCGCTTTTTTGCACAACATGGGG
GATCATGTAACTCGCCTTGATCGTTGGGAACCGGAGCTGAATGAAGCCATACCAAACGACGAGCGTGACA
CCACGATGCCTGTAGCAATGGCAACAACCTTGCGTAAACTATTAACTGGCGAACTACTTACTCTAGCTTC
CCGGCAACAGTTGATAGACTGGATGGAGGCGGATAAAGTTGCAGGACCACTTCTGCGCTCGGCCCTTCCG
GCTGGCTGGTTTATTGCTGATAAATCTGGAGCCGGTGAGCGTGGGTCTCGCGGTATCATTGCAGCACTGG
GGCCAGATGGTAAGCCCTCCCGTATCGTAGTTATCTACACGACGGGGAGTCAGGCAACTATGGATGAACG
AAATAGACAGATCGCTGAGATAGGTGCCTCACTGATTAAGCATTGGTAACCGATTCTAGGTGCATTGGCG
CAGAAAAAAATGCCTGATGCGACGCTGCGCGTCTTATACTCCCACATATGCCAGATTCAGCAACGGATAC
GGCTTCCCCAACTTGCCCACTTCCATACGTGTCCTCCTTACCAGAAATTTATCCTTAAGATCGTTTAAAC
TCGACTCTGGCTCTATCGAATCTCCGTCGTTTCGAGCTTACGCGAACAGCCGTGGCGCTCATTTGCTCGT
CGGGCATCGAATCTCGTCAGCTATCGTCAGCTTACCTTTTTGGCAGCGATCGCGGCTCCCGACATCTTGG
ACCATTAGCTCCACAGGTATCTTCTTCCCTCTAGTGGTCATAACAGCAGCTTCAGCTACCTCTCAATTCA
AAAAACCCCTCAAGACCCGTTTAGAGGCCCCAAGGGGTTATGCTATCAATCGTTGCGTTACACACACAAA
AAACCAACACACATCCATCTTCGATGGATAGCGATTTTATTATCTAACTGCTGATCGAGTGTAGCCAGAT
CTAGTAATCAATTACGGGGTCATTAGTTCATAGCCCATATATGGAGTTCCGCGTTACATAACTTACGGTA
AATGGCCCGCCTGGCTGACCGCCCAACGACCCCCGCCCATTGACGTCAATAATGACGTATGTTCCCATAG
TAACGCCAATAGGGACTTTCCATTGACGTCAATGGGTGGAGTATTTACGGTAAACTGCCCACTTGGCAGT
ACATCAAGTGTATCATATGCCAAGTACGCCCCCTATTGACGTCAATGACGGTAAATGGCCCGCCTGGCAT
TATGCCCAGTACATGACCTTATGGGACTTTCCTACTTGGCAGTACATCTACGTATTAGTCATCGCTATTA
CCATGCTGATGCGGTTTTGGCAGTACATCAATGGGCGTGGATAGCGGTTTGACTCACGGGGATTTCCAAG
TCTCCACCCCATTGACGTCAATGGGAGTTTGTTTTGGCACCAAAATCAACGGGACTTTCCAAAATGTCGT
AACAACTCCGCCCCATTGACGCAAATGGGCGGTAGGCGTGTACGGTGGGAGGTCTATATAAGCAGAGCTG
GTTTAGTGAACCGTCAGATCAGATCTTTGTCGATCCTACCATCCACTCGACACACCCGCCAGCGGCCGC
